>Addgene plasmid #233341 | XEC | addgene full sequence | sequence record 472417 | Addgene NGS Result
GAAGATCCTTTGATCTTTTCTACGGGGTCTGACGCTCAGTGGAACGAAAACTCACGTTAAGGGATTTTGG
TCATGAGATTATCAAAAAGGATCTTCACCTAGATCCTTTTAAATTAAAAATGAAGTTTTAAATCAATCTA
AAGTATATATGAGTAAACTTGGTCTGACAGTTACCAATGCTTAATCAGTGAGGCACCTATCTCAGCGATC
TGTCTATTTCGTTCATCCATAGTTGCCTGACTCCCCGTCGTGTAGATAACTACGATACGGGAGGGCTTAC
CATCTGGCCCCAGTGCTGCAATGATACCGCGAGACCCACGCTCACCGGCTCCAGATTTATCAGCAATAAA
CCAGCCAGCCGGAAGGGCCGAGCGCAGAAGTGGTCCTGCAACTTTATCCGCCTCCATCCAGTCTATTAAT
TGTTGCCGGGAAGCTAGAGTAAGTAGTTCGCCAGTTAATAGTTTGCGCAACGTTGTTGCCATTGCTACAG
GCATCGTGGTGTCACGCTCGTCGTTTGGTATGGCTTCATTCAGCTCCGGTTCCCAACGATCAAGGCGAGT
TACATGATCCCCCATGTTGTGCAAAAAAGCGGTTAGCTCCTTCGGTCCTCCGATCGTTGTCAGAAGTAAG
TTGGCCGCAGTGTTATCACTCATGGTTATGGCAGCACTGCATAATTCTCTTACTGTCATGCCATCCGTAA
GATGCTTTTCTGTGACTGGTGAGTACTCAACCAAGTCATTCTGAGAATAGTGTATGCGGCGACCGAGTTG
CTCTTGCCCGGCGTCAATACGGGATAATACCGCGCCACATAGCAGAACTTTAAAAGTGCTCATCATTGGA
AAACGTTCTTCGGGGCGAAAACTCTCAAGGATCTTACCGCTGTTGAGATCCAGTTCGATGTAACCCACTC
GTGCACCCAACTGATCTTCAGCATCTTTTACTTTCACCAGCGTTTCTGGGTGAGCAAAAACAGGAAGGCA
AAATGCCGCAAAAAAGGGAATAAGGGCGACACGGAAATGTTGAATACTCATACTCTTCCTTTTTCAATAT
TATTGAAGCATTTATCAGGGTTATTGTCTCATGAGCGGATACATATTTGAATGTATTTAGAAAAATAAAC
AAATAGGGGTTCCGCGCACATTTCCCCGAAAAGTGCCACCTGACGTCGACGGATCGGGAGATCTCCCGAT
CCCCTATGGTGCACTCTCAGTACAATCTGCTCTGATGCCGCATAGTTAAGCCAGTATCTGCTCCCTGCTT
GTGTGTTGGAGGTCGCTGAGTAGTGCGCGAGCAAAATTTAAGCTACAACAAGGCAAGGCTTGACCGACAA
TTGCATGAAGAATCTGCTTAGGGTTAGGCGTTTTGCGCTGCTTCGCGATGTACGGGCCAGATATACGCGT
TGACATTGATTATTGACTAGTTATTAATAGTAATCAATTACGGGGTCATTAGTTCATAGCCCATATATGG
AGTTCCGCGTTACATAACTTACGGTAAATGGCCCGCCTGGCTGACCGCCCAACGACCCCCGCCCATTGAC
GTCAATAATGACGTATGTTCCCATAGTAACGCCAATAGGGACTTTCCATTGACGTCAATGGGTGGAGTAT
TTACGGTAAACTGCCCACTTGGCAGTACATCAAGTGTATCATATGCCAAGTACGCCCCCTATTGACGTCA
ATGACGGTAAATGGCCCGCCTGGCATTATGCCCAGTACATGACCTTATGGGACTTTCCTACTTGGCAGTA
CATCTACGTATTAGTCATCGCTATTACCATGGTGATGCGGTTTTGGCAGTACATCAATGGGCGTGGATAG
CGGTTTGACTCACGGGGATTTCCAAGTCTCCACCCCATTGACGTCAATGGGAGTTTGTTTTGGCACCAAA
ATCAACGGGACTTTCCAAAATGTCGTAACAACTCCGCCCCATTGACGCAAATGGGCGGTAGGCGTGTACG
GTGGGAGGTCTATATAAGCAGAGCTCGTTTAGTGAACCGTCAGATCGCCTGGAGACGCCATCCACGCTGT
TTTGACCTCCATAGAAGACACCGGGACCGATCCAGCCTCCGGACTGAGCTCCTTAAGGTTAACTCTAGAG
AATTCGGATCCATGTTTGTGTTCCTGGTGCTGCTGCCACTGGTGTCCAGCCAGTGTGTGATGCCTCTGTT
CAACCTGATCACCACGAACCAATCCTACACCAACTCCTTCACCAGGGGAGTCTACTACCCTGACAAGGTG
TTCAGGTCCTCTGTGCTGCACCTCACCCAGGACCTGTTCCTGCCATTCTCCAGCAATGTGACCTGGTTCC
ATGCCATCTCTGGCACCAATGGCACCAAGAGGTTTGACAACCCTGTGCTGCCATTCAATGATGGAGTCTA
CTTTGCCAGCACAGAGAAGAGCAACATCATCAGGGGCTGGATTTTTGGCACCACCCTGGACAGCAAGACC
CAGTCCCTGCTGATTGTGAACAATGCCACCAATGTGTTCATTAAGGTGTGTGAGTTCCAGTTCTGTAATG
ACCCATTCCTGGACGTCTACCACAAGAACAACAAGTCCTGGATGGAGTCTGAGAGTGGAGTCTACTCCTC
TGCCAACAACTGTACCTTTGAATATGTGAGCCAACCATTCCTGATGGACTTGGAGGGCAAGCAGGGCAAC
TTCAAGAACCTGAGGGAGTTTGTGTTCAAGAACATTGATGGCTACTTCAAGATTTACAGCAAACACACAC
CAATCATCGGTAGGGACTTTCCACAGGGCTTCTCTGCCTTGGAACCACTGGTGGACCTGCCAATTGGCAT
CAACATCACCAGGTTCCAGACCCTGCTGGCTCTGAACAGGTCCTACCTGACACCTGGAGACTCCTCCTCT
GGCTGGACAGCAGGAGCAGCAGACTACTATGTGGGCTACCTCCAACCAAGGACCTTCCTGCTGAAATACA
ATGAGAATGGCACCATCACAGATGCTGTGGACTGTGCCCTGGACCCACTGTCTGAGACCAAGTGTACCCT
GAAATCCTTCACAGTGGAGAAGGGCATCTACCAGACCAGCAACTTCAGGGTCCAACCAACAGAGAGCATT
GTGAGGTTTCCAAACGTCACC
[582 nt withheld, positions 3102-3683]
AAGAGCACCAACCTGGTGAAGAACAAGTGTGTGAACTTCAACTTCAATGGACTGACAGGCACAGGAGTGC
TGACAAAGAGCAACAAGAAGTTCCTGCCATTCCAACAGTTTGGCAGGGACATTGTTGACACCACAGATGC
TGTGAGGGACCCACAGACCTTGGAGATTCTGGACATCACACCATGTTCCTTTGGAGGAGTGTCTGTGATT
ACACCTGGCACCAACACCAGCAACCAGGTGGCTGTGCTCTACCAGGGTGTGAACTGTACTGAGGTGTCTG
TGGCTATCCATGCTGACCAACTTACACCAACCTGGAGGGTCTACAGCACAGGCAGCAATGTGTTCCAGAC
CAGGGCTGGCTGTCTGATTGGAGCAGAGTATGTGAACAACTCCTATGAGTGTGACATCCCAATTGGAGCA
GGCGTCTGTGCCTCCTACCAGACCCAGACCAAGAGCCGTAGGAGGGCAAGGTCTGTGGCAAGCCAGAGCA
TCATTGCCTACACAATGAGTCTGGGAGCAGAGAACTCTGTGGCTTACAGCAACAACAGCATTGCCATCCC
AACCAACTTCACCATCTCTGTGACCACAGAAATTCTGCCTGTGAGTATGACCAAGACCTCTGTGGACTGT
ACAATGTATATCTGTGGAGACAGCACAGAGTGTAGCAACCTGCTGCTCCAATATGGCTCCTTCTGTACCC
AACTTAAGAGGGCTCTGACAGGCATTGCTGTGGAACAGGACAAGAACACCCAGGAGGTGTTTGCCCAGGT
GAAGCAGATTTACAAGACACCTCCAATCAAGTACTTTGGAGGCTTCAACTTCAGCCAGATTCTGCCTGAC
CCAAGCAAGCCAAGCAAGAGGTCCTTCATTGAGGACCTGCTGTTCAACAAGGTGACCCTGGCTGATGCTG
GCTTCATCAAGCAATATGGAGACTGTCTGGGAGACATTGCTGCAAGGGACCTGATTTGTGCCCAGAAGTT
CAATGGACTGACCGTGCTGCCTCCACTGCTGACAGATGAGATGATTGCCCAATACACCTCTGCCCTGCTG
GCTGGCACCATCACCTCTGGCTGGACCTTTGGAGCAGGAGCAGCCCTCCAAATCCCATTTGCTATGCAGA
TGGCTTACAGGTTCAATGGCATTGGAGTGACCCAGAATGTGCTCTATGAGAACCAGAAACTGATTGCCAA
CCAGTTCAACTCTGCCATTGGCAAGATTCAGGACTCCCTGTTCAGCACAGCCTCTGCCCTGGGCAAACTC
CAAGATGTGGTGAACCATAATGCCCAGGCTCTGAACACCCTGGTGAAGCAACTTTCCAGCAAGTTTGGAG
CCATCTCCTCTGTGCTGAATGACATCCTGAGCAGACTGGACAAGGTGGAGGCTGAGGTCCAGATTGACAG
ACTGATTACAGGCAGACTCCAATCCCTCCAAACCTATGTGACCCAACAACTTATCAGGGCTGCTGAGATT
AGGGCATCTGCCAACCTGGCTGCCACCAAGATGAGTGAGTGTGTGCTGGGACAAAGCAAGAGGGTGGACT
TCTGTGGCAAGGGCTACCACCTGATGAGTTTTCCACAGTCTGCCCCTCATGGAGTGGTGTTCCTGCATGT
GACCTATGTGCCTGCCCAGGAGAAGAACTTCACCACAGCCCCTGCCATCTGCCATGATGGCAAGGCTCAC
TTTCCAAGGGAGGGAGTGTTTGTGAGCAATGGCACCCACTGGTTTCTGACCCAGAGGAACTTCTATGAAC
CACAGATTATCACCACAGACAACACCTTTGTGTCTGGCAACTGTGATGTGGTGATTGGCATTGTGAACAA
CACAGTCTATGACCCACTCCAACTTGAACTGGACTCCTTCAAGGAGGAACTGGACAAATACTTCAAGAAC
CACACCAGCCCTGATGTGGACCTGGGAGACATCTCTGGCATCAATGCCTCTGTGGTGAACATCCAGAAGG
AGATTGACAGACTGAATGAGGTGGCTAAGAACCTGAATGAGTCCCTGATTGACCTCCAAGAACTGGGCAA
ATATGAACAATACATCAAGTGGCCATGGTACATCTGGCTGGGCTTCATTGCTGGACTGATTGCCATTGTG
ATGGTGACCATAATGCTGTGTTGTATGACCTCCTGTTGTTCCTGTCTGAAAGGCTGTTGTTCCTGTGGCT
CCTGTTGTAAGTGACTCGAGCCATGGAAGCTTGATATCTAACTGACTGAACCGGTGGTACCAAACGGGGG
AGGCTAACTGAAACACGGAAGGAGACAATACCGGAAGGAACCCGCGCTATGACGGCAATAAAAAGACAGA
ATAAAACGCACGGGTGTTGGGTCGTTTGTTCATAAACGCGGGGTTCGGTCCCAGGGCTGGCACTCTGTCG
ATACCCCACCGAGACCCCATTGGGGCCAATACGCCCGCGTTTCTTCCTTTTCCCCACCCCACCCCCCAAG
TTCGGGTGAAGGCCCAGGGCTCGCAGCCAACGTCGGGGCGGCAGGCCCTGCCATAGCAGATCTGCGCAGC
TGGGGCTCTAGGGGGTATCCCC
[124 nt withheld, positions 6226-6349]
C
[91 nt withheld, positions 6351-6441]
A
[49 nt withheld, positions 6443-6491]
CCTTTGACGTTGGAGTCCACGTTCTTT
[37 nt withheld, positions 6519-6555]
ACCCTATCTCGGTCTATTCTTTTGATTTATAAGGGATTTTGCCGATTTCGGCCTATTGGTTAAAAAATGA
GCTGATTTAACAAAAATTTAACGCGAATTAATTCTGTGGAATGTGTGTCAGTTAGGGTGTGGAAAGTCCC
CAGGCTCCCCAGCAGGCAGAAGTATGCAAAGCATGCATCTCAATTAGTCAGCAACCAGGTGTGGAAAGTC
CCCAGGCTCCCCAGCAGGCAGAAGTATGCAAAGCATGCATCTCAATTAGTCAGCAACCATAGTCCCGCCC
CTAACTCCGCCCATCCCGCCCCTAACTCCGCCCAGTTCCGCCCATTCTCCGCCCCATGGCTGACTAATTT
TTTTTATTTATGCAGAGGCCGAGGCCGCCTCTGCCTCTGAGCTATTCCAGAAGTAGTGAGGAGGCTTTTT
TGGAGGCCTAGGCTTTTGCAAAAAGCTCCCGGGAGCTTGTATATCCATTTTCGGATCTGATCAAGAGACA
GGATGAGGATCGTTTCGCATGATTGAACAAGATGGATTGCACGCAGGTTCTCCGGCCGCTTGGGTGGAGA
GGCTATTCGGCTATGACTGGGCACAACAGACAATCGGCTGCTCTGATGCCGCCGTGTTCCGGCTGTCAGC
GCAGGGGCGCCCGGTTCTTTTTGTCAAGACCGACCTGTCCGGTGCCCTGAATGAACTGCAGGACGAGGCA
GCGCGGCTATCGTGGCTGGCCACGACGGGCGTTCCTTGCGCAGCTGTGCTCGACGTTGTCACTGAAGCGG
GAAGGGACTGGCTGCTATTGGGCGAAGTGCCGGGGCAGGATCTCCTGTCATCTCACCTTGCTCCTGCCGA
GAAAGTATCCATCATGGCTGATGCAATGCGGCGGCTGCATACGCTTGATCCGGCTACCTGCCCATTCGAC
CACCAAGCGAAACATCGCATCGAGCGAGCACGTACTCGGATGGAAGCCGGTCTTGTCGATCAGGATGATC
TGGACGAAGAGCATCAGGGGCTCGCGCCAGCCGAACTGTTCGCCAGGCTCAAGGCGCGCATGCCCGACGG
CGAGGATCTCGTCGTGACCCATGGCGATGCCTGCTTGCCGAATATCATGGTGGAAAATGGCCGCTTTTCT
GGATTCATCGACTGTGGCCGGCTGGGTGTGGCGGACCGCTATCAGGACATAGCGTTGGCTACCCGTGATA
TTGCTGAAGAGCTTGGCGGCGAATGGGCTGACCGCTTCCTCGTGCTTTACGGTATCGCCGCTCCCGATTC
GCAGCGCATCGCCTTCTATCGCCTTCTTGACGAGTTCTTCTGAGCGGGACTCTGGGGTTCGCGAAATGAC
CGACCAAGCGACGCCCAACCTGCCATCACGAGATTTCGATTCCACCGCCGCCTTCTATGAAAGGTTGGGC
TTCGGAATCGTTTTCCGGGACGCCGGCTGGATGATCCTCCAGCGCGGGGATCTCATGCTGGAGTTCTTCG
CCCACCCCAACTTGTTTATTGCAGCTTATAATGGTTACAAATAAAGCAATAGCATCACAAATTTCACAAA
TAAAGCATTTTTTTCACTGCATTCTAGTTGTGGTTTGTCCAAACTCATCAATGTATCTTATCATGTCTGT
ATACCGTCGACCTCTAGCTAGAGCTTGGCGTAATCATGGTCATAGCTGTTTCCTGTGTGAAATTGTTATC
CGCTCACAATTCCACACAACATACGAGCCGGAAGCATAAAGTGTAAAGCCTGGGGTGCCTAATGAGTGAG
CTAACTCACATTAATTGCGTTGCGCTCACTGCCCGCTTTCCAGTCGGGAAACCTGTCGTGCCAGCTGCAT
TAATGAATCGGCCAACGCGCGGGGAGAGGCGGTTTGCGTATTGGGCGCTCTTCCGCTTCCTCGCTCACTG
ACTCGCTGCGCTCGGTCGTTCGGCTGCGGCGAGCGGTATCAGCTCACTCAAAGGCGGTAATACGGTTATC
CACAGAATCAGGGGATAACGCAGGAAAGAACATGTGAGCAAAAGGCCAGCAAAAGGCCAGGAACCGTAAA
AAGGCCGCGTTGCTGGCGTTTTTCCATAGGCTCCGCCCCCCTGACGAGCATCACAAAAATCGACGCTCAA
GTCAGAGGTGGCGAAACCCGACAGGACTATAAAGATACCAGGCGTTTCCCCCTGGAAGCTCCCTCGTGCG
CTCTCCTGTTCCGACCCTGCCGCTTACCGGATACCTGTCCGCCTTTCTCCCTTCGGGAAGCGTGGCGCTT
TCTCATAGCTCACGCTGTAGGTATCTCAGTTCGGTGTAGGTCGTTCGCTCCAAGCTGGGCTGTGTGCACG
AACCCCCCGTTCAGCCCGACCGCTGCGCCTTATCCGGTAACTATCGTCTTGAGTCCAACCCGGTAAGACA
CGACTTATCGCCACTGGCAGCAGCCACTGGTAACAGGATTAGCAGAGCGAGGTATGTAGGCGGTGCTACA
GAGTTCTTGAAGTGGTGGCCTAACTACGGCTACACTAGAAGAACAGTATTTGGTATCTGCGCTCTGCTGA
AGCCAGTTACCTTCGGAAAAAGAGTTGGTAGCTCTTGATCCGGCAAACAAACCACCGCTGGTAGCGGTGG
TTTTTTTGTTTGCAAGCAGCAGATTACGCGCAGAAAAAAAGGATCTCAA
Features (pLannotate 1.2.2; 18 found; start..end, strand, type, name):
    171..1031    -  CDS            AmpR: β-lactamase; bla; confers resistance to ampicillin, carbenicillin, and related antibiotics
   1032..1136    -  promoter       AmpR promoter: bla
   1195..1247    -  misc_feature   bom (fragment): basis of mobility region from pBR322
   1402..1781    +  enhancer       CMV enhancer: human cytomegalovirus immediate early enhancer
   1782..1985    +  promoter       CMV promoter: human cytomegalovirus (CMV) immediate early promoter
   2112..5864    +  CDS            S (sequence partly withheld): SPIKE_SARS2 - Experimental evidence at protein level: Swiss-Prot protein existence level 1. [Spike glycoprotein]: May down-regulate host tetherin (BST2) by lysosomal degradation, thereby counteracting its antiviral activity. From Severe acute respiratory syndrome coronavirus 2 (2019-nCoV) (SARS-CoV-2).
   5976..6024    +  polyA_signal   HSV TK poly(A) signal: herpes simplex virus thymidine kinase polyadenylation signal (Cole and Stacy, 1985)
   6115..6131    -  polyA_signal   bGH poly(A) signal (fragment): bovine growth hormone polyadenylation signal
   6226..6654    +  rep_origin     f1 ori (sequence partly withheld): f1 bacteriophage origin of replication; arrow indicates direction of (+) strand synthesis
   6668..6997    +  promoter       SV40 promoter: SV40 enhancer and early promoter
   7064..7855    +  CDS            neo: KKA2_KLEPN - Also known as kan, nptII. Experimental evidence at protein level: Swiss-Prot protein existence level 1. Resistance to kanamycin, neomycin, paromomycin, ribostamycin, butirosin and gentamicin B. From Klebsiella pneumoniae.
   7881..8039    +  CDS            ble (fragment): BLE_KLEPN - Experimental evidence at protein level: Swiss-Prot protein existence level 1. Binding protein with a strong affinity to the bleomycin family of antibiotics. Binds to CL990; an antimitotic-antibiotic compound. From Klebsiella pneumoniae.
   8034..8155    +  polyA_signal   SV40 poly(A) signal: SV40 polyadenylation signal
   8228..8244    -  protein_bind   lac operator: The lac repressor binds to the lac operator to inhibit transcription in E. coli. This inhibition can be relieved by adding lactose or isopropyl-β-D-thiogalactopyranoside (IPTG). lac repressor encoded by lacI
   8252..8282    -  promoter       lac promoter: promoter for the E. coli lac operon
   8297..8318    -  protein_bind   CAP binding site: CAP binding activates transcription in the presence of cAMP. E. coli catabolite activator protein
   8331..8423    -  CDS            lacI (fragment): lac repressor; lacI; The lac repressor binds to the lac operator to inhibit transcription in E. coli. This inhibition can be relieved by adding lactose or isopropyl-β-D-thiogalactopyranoside (IPTG).
   8606..9194    -  rep_origin     ori: high-copy-number ColE1/pMB1/pBR322/pUC origin of replication
