[The description below was written by a language model from this plasmid's Addgene catalogue record and pLannotate feature annotations shown in this document.]
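Description:
XEC is a mammalian expression plasmid built on the pcDNA3.3 backbone that encodes the spike glycoprotein of the SARS-CoV-2 XEC variant. The full construct is about 9.2 kb, with an insert of about 3.8 kb. The record describes the insert as the KP.3 spike carrying two additional substitutions, T22N and F59S. It was introduced by ligation-independent cloning. In bacteria the plasmid replicates from a high-copy ColE1/pUC-type origin and is selected with ampicillin through the β-lactamase gene and its native promoter. An f1 phage origin is also present. Short remnants of lac regulatory sequence (promoter, operator, CAP site, a lacI fragment), a bom fragment and a bGH poly(A) fragment are backbone carry-over with no evident role in expression.

Spike expression is driven by the human cytomegalovirus immediate-early enhancer and promoter, which gives strong constitutive transcription in transfected mammalian cells. The transcript is terminated by the herpes simplex virus thymidine kinase polyadenylation signal. The annotated spike reading frame spans roughly 3.75 kb, and no epitope tag or reporter is annotated or recorded. A separate cassette places the neomycin/kanamycin phosphotransferase gene under the SV40 enhancer and early promoter, followed by an SV40 poly(A) signal. In principle this would allow G418 selection of stable cell lines, although the record does not mention such use.

The stated purpose is production of pseudovirus. The plasmid supplies the XEC spike as the envelope protein, typically by co-transfection with packaging and reporter constructs that are not part of this record. Such spike-pseudotyped particles are commonly used to study viral entry and antibody neutralisation.
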