Addgene plasmid #233341: XEC
Purpose: expressing SARS-CoV-2 XEC spike protein for pseudovirus production
Depositing lab: David Nemazee. Depositing organization: Scripps California (The Scripps Research Institute).
Backbone
  Vector backbone: pcDNA3.3
  Backbone size w/o insert (bp): 5500
  Total vector size (bp): 9200
  Vector type: Mammalian Expression
Growth in bacteria
  Bacterial resistance: Ampicillin, 100 μg/mL
  Growth temperature: 37°C
  Growth strain: DH5alpha
  Copy number: High Copy
Gene/Insert
  Gene/Insert name: Spike (XEC)
  Species: SARS-CoV-2
  Insert size (bp): 3800
  Mutation: T22N, F59S on the basis of KP.3
  Entrez Gene: S (a.k.a. GU280_gp02, spike glycoprotein)
  Promoter: CMV
  Cloning method: Ligation Independent Cloning
  Sequencing primers: 5′ CMV-F; 3′ TK_pA-R
Terms and licenses: Academic/Nonprofit Terms; Industry Terms: Not Available to Industry
How to cite: XEC was a gift from David Nemazee (Addgene plasmid # 233341 ; http://n2t.net/addgene:233341 ; RRID:Addgene_233341)
